>Addgene plasmid #247438 | pCW-CDK1-HA | addgene full sequence | sequence record 491531 | Addgene NGS Result
ATTTATGCAGAGGCCGAGGCCGCCTCGGCCTCTGAGCTATTCCAGAAGTAGTGAGGAGGCTTTTTTGGAG
GCCTTTCAAATATGTATCCGCTCATGAGACAATAACCCTGATAAATGCTTCAATAATATTGAAAAAGGAA
GAGTATGAGTATTCAACATTTCCGTGTCGCCCTTATTCCCTTTTTTGCGGCATTTTGCCTTCCTGTTTTT
GCTCACCCAGAAACGCTGGTGAAAGTAAAAGATGCTGAAGATCAGTTGGGTGCACGAGTGGGTTACATCG
AACTGGATCTCAACAGCGGTAAGATCCTTGAGAGTTTTCGCCCCGAAGAACGTTTTCCAATGATGAGCAC
TTTTAAAGTTCTGCTATGTGGCGCGGTATTATCCCGTATTGACGCCGGGCAAGAGCAACTCGGTCGCCGC
ATACACTATTCTCAGAATGACTTGGTTGAGTACTCACCAGTCACAGAAAAGCATCTTACGGATGGCATGA
CAGTAAGAGAATTATGCAGTGCTGCCATAACCATGAGTGATAACACTGCGGCCAACTTACTTCTGACAAC
GATCGGAGGACCGAAGGAGCTAACCGCTTTTTTGCACAACATGGGGGATCATGTAACTCGCCTTGATCGT
TGGGAACCGGAGCTGAATGAAGCCATACCAAACGACGAGCGTGACACCACGATGCCTGTAGCAATGGCAA
CAACGTTGCGCAAACTATTAACTGGCGAACTACTTACTCTAGCTTCCCGGCAACAATTAATAGACTGGAT
GGAGGCGGATAAAGTTGCAGGACCACTTCTGCGCTCGGCCCTTCCGGCTGGCTGGTTTATTGCTGATAAA
TCTGGAGCCGGTGAGCGTGGGTCTCGCGGTATCATTGCAGCACTGGGGCCAGATGGTAAGCCCTCCCGTA
TCGTAGTTATCTACACGACGGGGAGTCAGGCAACTATGGATGAACGAAATAGACAGATCGCTGAGATAGG
TGCCTCACTGATTAAGCATTGGTAACTGTCAGACCAAGTTTACTCATATATACTTTAGATTGATTTAAAA
CTTCATTTTTAATTTAAAAGGATCTAGGTGAAGATCCTTTTTGATAATCTCATGACCAAAATCCCTTAAC
GTGAGTTTTCGTTCCACTGAGCGTCAGACCCCGTAGAAAAGATCAAAGGATCTTCTTGAGATCCTTTTTT
TCTGCGCGTAATCTGCTGCTTGCAAACAAAAAAACCACCGCTACCAGCGGTGGTTTGTTTGCCGGATCAA
GAGCTACCAACTCTTTTTCCGAAGGTAACTGGCTTCAGCAGAGCGCAGATACCAAATACTGTTCTTCTAG
TGTAGCCGTAGTTAGGCCACCACTTCAAGAACTCTGTAGCACCGCCTACATACCTCGCTCTGCTAATCCT
GTTACCAGTGGCTGCTGCCAGTGGCGATAAGTCGTGTCTTACCGGGTTGGACTCAAGACGATAGTTACCG
GATAAGGCGCAGCGGTCGGGCTGAACGGGGGGTTCGTGCACACAGCCCAGCTTGGAGCGAACGACCTACA
CCGAACTGAGATACCTACAGCGTGAGCTATGAGAAAGCGCCACGCTTCCCGAAGGGAGAAAGGCGGACAG
GTATCCGGTAAGCGGCAGGGTCGGAACAGGAGAGCGCACGAGGGAGCTTCCAGGGGGAAACGCCTGGTAT
CTTTATAGTCCTGTCGGGTTTCGCCACCTCTGACTTGAGCGTCGATTTTTGTGATGCTCGTCAGGGGGGC
GGAGCCTATGGAAAAACGCCAGCAACGCGGCCTTTTTACGGTTCCTGGCCTTTTGCTGGCCTTTTGCTCA
CATGTTCTTTCCTGCGTTATCCCCTGATTCTGTGGATAACCGTATTACCGCCTTTGAGTGAGCTGATACC
GCTCGCCGCAGCCGAACGACCGAGCGCAGCGAGTCAGTGAGCGAGGAAGCGGAAGAGCGCCCAATACGCA
AACCGCCTCTCCCCGCGCGTTGGCCGATTCATTAATGCAGCTGGCACGACAGGTTTCCCGACTGGAAAGC
GGGCAGTGAGCGCAACGCAATTAATGTGAGTTAGCTCACTCATTAGGCACCCCAGGCTTTACACTTTATG
CTTCCGGCTCGTATGTTGTGTGGAATTGTGAGCGGATAACAATTTCACACAGGAAACAGCTATGACCATG
ATTACGCCAAGCGCGCAATTAACCCTCACTAAAGGGAACAAAAGCTGGAGCTGCAAGCTTAATGTAGTCT
TATGCAATACTCTTGTAGTCTTGCAACATGGTAACGATGAGTTAGCAACATGCCTTACAAGGAGAGAAAA
AGCACCGTGCATGCCGATTGGTGGAAGTAAGGTGGTACGATCGTGCCTTATTAGGAAGGCAACAGACGGG
TCTGACATGGATTGGACGAACCACTGAATTGCCGCATTGCAGAGATATTGTATTTAAGTGCCTAGCTCGA
TACATAAACGGGTCTCTCTGGTTAGACCAGATCTGAGCCTGGGAGCTCTCTGGCTAACTAGGGAACCCAC
TGCTTAAGCCTCAATAAAGCTTGCCTTGAGTGCTTCAAGTAGTGTGTGCCCGTCTGTTGTGTGACTCTGG
TAACTAGAGATCCCTCAGACCCTTTTAGTCAGTGTGGAAAATCTCTAGCAGTGGCGCCCGAACAGGGACT
TGAAAGCGAAAGGGAAACCAGAGGAGCTCTCTCGACGCAGGACTCGGCTTGCTGAAGCGCGCACGGCAAG
AGGCGAGGGGCGGCGACTGGTGAGTACGCCAAAAATTTTGACTAGCGGAGGCTAGAAGGAGAGAGATGGG
TGCGAGAGCGTCAGTATTAAGCGGGGGAGAATTAGATCGCGATGGGAAAAAATTCGGTTAAGGCCAGGGG
GAAAGAAAAAATATAAATTAAAACATATAGTATGGGCAAGCAGGGAGCTAGAACGATTCGCAGTTAATCC
TGGCCTGTTAGAAACATCAGAAGGCTGTAGACAAATACTGGGACAGCTACAACCATCCCTTCAGACAGGA
TCAGAAGAACTTAGATCATTATATAATACAGTAGCAACCCTCTATTGTGTGCATCAAAGGATAGAGATAA
AAGACACCAAGGAAGCTTTAGACAAGATAGAGGAAGAGCAAAACAAAAGTAAGACCACCGCACAGCAAGC
GGCCGCTGATCTTCAGACCTGGAGGAGGAGATATGAGGGACAATTGGAGAAGTGAATTATATAAATATAA
AGTAGTAAAAATTGAACCATTAGGAGTAGCACCCACCAAGGCAAAGAGAAGAGTGGTGCAGAGAGAAAAA
AGAGCAGTGGGAATAGGAGCTTTGTTCCTTGGGTTCTTGGGAGCAGCAGGAAGCACTATGGGCGCAGCGT
CAATGACGCTGACGGTACAGGCCAGACAATTATTGTCTGGTATAGTGCAGCAGCAGAACAATTTGCTGAG
GGCTATTGAGGCGCAACAGCATCTGTTGCAACTCACAGTCTGGGGCATCAAGCAGCTCCAGGCAAGAATC
CTGGCTGTGGAAAGATACCTAAAGGATCAACAGCTCCTGGGGATTTGGGGTTGCTCTGGAAAACTCATTT
GCACCACTGCTGTGCCTTGGAATGCTAGTTGGAGTAATAAATCTCTGGAACAGATTTGGAATCACACGAC
CTGGATGGAGTGGGACAGAGAAATTAACAATTACACAAGCTTAATACACTCCTTAATTGAAGAATCGCAA
AACCAGCAAGAAAAGAATGAACAAGAATTATTGGAATTAGATAAATGGGCAAGTTTGTGGAATTGGTTTA
ACATAACAAATTGGCTGTGGTATATAAAATTATTCATAATGATAGTAGGAGGCTTGGTAGGTTTAAGAAT
AGTTTTTGCTGTACTTTCTATAGTGAATAGAGTTAGGCAGGGATATTCACCATTATCGTTTCAGACCCAC
CTCCCAACCCCGAGGGGACAATTCTCGACCTCGAGACAAATGGCAGTATTCATCCACAATTTTAAAAGAA
AAGGGGGGATTGGGGGGTACAGTGCAGGGGAAAGAATAGTAGACATAATAGCAACAGACATACAAACTAA
AGAATTACAAAAACAAATTACAAAAATTCAAAATTTTCGGGTTTATTACAGGGACAGCAGAGATCCACTT
TGGCCGCGAATCGATATGTCGAGTTTACTCCCTATCAGTGATAGAGAACGTATGTCGAGTTTACTCCCTA
TCAGTGATAGAGAACGATGTCGAGTTTACTCCCTATCAGTGATAGAGAACGTATGTCGAGTTTACTCCCT
ATCAGTGATAGAGAACGTATGTCGAGTTTACTCCCTATCAGTGATAGAGAACGTATGTCGAGTTTATCCC
TATCAGTGATAGAGAACGTATGTCGAGTTTACTCCCTATCAGTGATAGAGAACGTATGTCGAGGTAGGCG
TGTACGGTGGGAGGCCTATATAAGCAGAGCTCGTTTAGTGAACCGTCAGATCGCCTGGAGAATTGGCTAG
CGCCACCATGGAAGACTATATCAAAATAGAGAAAATTGGAGAAGGTACTTACGGTGTGGTGTATAAGGGT
AGACACAGAGTCACTGGCCAGATAGTGGCCATGAAGAAGATCAGACTTGAAAGCGAGGAAGAAGGAGTGC
CCAGTACTGCAATTCGGGAAATCTCTCTATTAAAAGAACTTCGACATCCAAATATAGTCAGCCTGCAGGA
TGTGCTCATGCAGGACTCCAGGCTGTATCTCATCTTTGAGTTCCTGTCCATGGACCTCAAGAAGTACCTG
GACTCCATCCCTCCTGGGCAGTTCATGGATTCTTCACTCGTTAAGAGTTACTTACACCAAATCCTCCAGG
GAATTGTGTTTTGCCACTCCCGGCGAGTTCTTCACAGAGACTTGAAACCTCAAAATCTATTGATTGATGA
CAAAGGAACAATCAAACTGGCTGATTTCGGCCTTGCCAGAGCGTTTGGAATACCGATACGAGTGTACACA
CACGAGGTAGTGACGCTGTGGTACCGATCTCCAGAAGTGTTGCTGGGCTCGGCTCGTTACTCCACTCCGG
TTGACATCTGGAGTATAGGGACCATATTTGCAGAACTGGCCACCAAGAAGCCGCTTTTCCACGGCGACTC
AGAGATTGACCAGCTCTTCAGGATCTTCAGAGCTCTGGGCACTCCTAACAACGAAGTGTGGCCAGAAGTC
GAGTCCCTGCAGGACTACAAGAACACCTTTCCCAAGTGGAAGCCGGGGAGCCTCGCATCCCACGTCAAGA
ACCTGGACGAGAACGGCTTGGATTTGCTCTCAAAAATGCTAGTCTATGATCCTGCCAAACGAATCTCTGG
CAAAATGGCCCTGAAGCACCCGTACTTTGATGACTTGGACAATCAGATTAAGAAGATGGGATACCCATAC
GATGTTCCTGACTATGCGGGCTATCCCTATGACGTCCCGGACTATGCAGGGCCGGCTAAGGCAGCGGCAC
GGGCGGTGTAGCTCGAGGGCCGGCGCGCCGCGGCCGCTACGTAAATTCCGCCCCCCCCCCTAACGTTACT
GGCCGAAGCCGCTTGGAATAAGGCCGGTGTGCGTTTGTCTATATGTTATTTTCCACCATATTGCCGTCTT
TTGGCAATGTGAGGGCCCGGAAACCTGGCCCTGTCTTCTTGACGAGCATTCCTAGGGGTCTTTCCCCTCT
CGCCAAAGGAATGCAAGGTCTGTTGAATGTCGTGAAGGAAGCAGTTCCTCTGGAAGCTTCTTGAAGACAA
ACAACGTCTGTAGCGACCCTTTGCAGGCAGCGGAACCCCCCACCTGGCGACAGGTGCCTCTGCGGCCAAA
AGCCACGTGTATAAGATACACCTGCAAAGGCGGCACAACCCCAGTGCCACGTTGTGAGTTGGATAGTTGT
GGAAAGAGTCAAATGGCTCTCCTCAAGCGTATTCAACAAGGGGCTGAAGGATGCCCAGAAGGTACCCCAT
TGTATGGGATCTGATCTGGGGCCTCGGTGCACATGCTTTACATGTGTTTAGTCGAGGTTAAAAAAACGTC
TAGGCCCCCCGAACCACGGGGACGTGGTTTTCCTTTGAAAAACACGATGATAATATGGCCACAACCATGG
TGAGCAAGGGCGAGGAGCTGTTCACCGGGGTGGTGCCCATCCTGGTCGAGCTGGACGGCGACGTAAACGG
CCACAAGTTCAGCGTGTCCGGCGAGGGCGAGGGCGATGCCACCTACGGCAAGCTGACCCTGAAGTTCATC
TGCACCACCGGCAAGCTGCCCGTGCCCTGGCCCACCCTCGTGACCACCCTGACCTACGGCGTGCAGTGCT
TCAGCCGCTACCCCGACCACATGAAGCAGCACGACTTCTTCAAGTCCGCCATGCCCGAAGGCTACGTCCA
GGAGCGCACCATCTTCTTCAAGGACGACGGCAACTACAAGACCCGCGCCGAGGTGAAGTTCGAGGGCGAC
ACCCTGGTGAACCGCATCGAGCTGAAGGGCATCGACTTCAAGGAGGACGGCAACATCCTGGGGCACAAGC
TGGAGTACAACTACAACAGCCACAACGTCTATATCATGGCCGACAAGCAGAAGAACGGCATCAAGGTGAA
CTTCAAGATCCGCCACAACATCGAGGACGGCAGCGTGCAGCTCGCCGACCACTACCAGCAGAACACCCCC
ATCGGCGACGGCCCCGTGCTGCTGCCCGACAACCACTACCTGAGCACCCAGTCCGCCCTGAGCAAAGACC
CCAACGAGAAGCGCGATCACATGGTCCTGCTGGAGTTCGTGACCGCCGCCGGGATCACTCTCGGCATGGA
CGAGCTGTACAAGTAAGGATCCGGGGTTGGGGTTGCGCCTTTTCCAAGGCAGCCCTGGGTTTGCGCAGGG
ACGCGGCTGCTCTGGGCGTGGTTCCGGGAAACGCAGCGGCGCCGACCCTGGGTCTCGCACATTCTTCACG
TCCGTTCGCAGCGTCACCCGGATCTTCGCCGCTACCCTTGTGGGCCCCCCGGCGACGCTTCCTGCTCCGC
CCCTAAGTCGGGAAGGTTCCTTGCGGTTCGCGGCGTGCCGGACGTGACAAACGGAAGCCGCACGTCTCAC
TAGTACCCTCGCAGACGGACAGCGCCAGGGAGCAATGGCAGCGCGCCGACCGCGATGGGCTGTGGCCAAT
AGCGGCTGCTCAGCAGGGCGCGCCGAGAGCAGCGGCCGGGAAGGGGCGGTGCGGGAGGCGGGGTGTGGGG
CGGTAGTGTGGGCCCTGTTCCTGCCCGCGCGGTGTTCCGCATTCTGCAAGCCTCCGGAGCGCACGTCGGC
AGTCGGCTCCCTCGTTGACCGAATCACCGACCTCTCTCCCCAGCAATTCACCATGACCGAGTACAAGCCC
ACGGTGCGCCTCGCCACCCGCGACGACGTCCCCAGGGCCGTACGCACCCTCGCCGCCGCGTTCGCCGACT
ACCCCGCCACGCGCCACACCGTCGATCCGGACCGCCACATCGAGCGGGTCACCGAGCTGCAAGAACTCTT
CCTCACGCGCGTCGGGCTCGACATCGGCAAGGTGTGGGTCGCGGACGACGGCGCCGCGGTGGCGGTCTGG
ACCACGCCGGAGAGCGTCGAAGCGGGGGCGGTGTTCGCCGAGATCGGCCCGCGCATGGCCGAGTTGAGCG
GTTCCCGGCTGGCCGCGCAGCAACAGATGGAAGGCCTCCTGGCGCCGCACCGGCCCAAGGAGCCCGCGTG
GTTCCTGGCCACCGTCGGCGTCTCGCCCGACCACCAGGGCAAGGGTCTGGGCAGCGCCGTCGTGCTCCCC
GGAGTGGAGGCGGCCGAGCGCGCCGGGGTGCCCGCCTTCCTGGAGACCTCCGCGCCCCGCAACCTCCCCT
TCTACGAGCGGCTCGGCTTCACCGTCACCGCCGACGTCGAGGTGCCCGAAGGACCGCGCACCTGGTGCAT
GACCCGCAAGCCCGGTGCCGAAGGTAGAGGTTCTCTCCTCACTTGTGGTGATGTTGAAGAAAACCCTGGT
CCAATGTCTAGACTGGACAAGAGCAAAGTCATAAACGGAGCTCTGGAATTACTCAATGGTGTCGGTATCG
AAGGCCTGACGACAAGGAAACTCGCTCAAAAGCTGGGAGTTGAGCAGCCTACCCTGTACTGGCACGTGAA
GAACAAGCGGGCCCTGCTCGATGCCCTGCCAATCGAGATGCTGGACAGGCATCATACCCACTTCTGCCCC
CTGGAAGGCGAGTCATGGCAAGACTTTCTGCGGAACAACGCCAAGTCATACCGCTGTGCTCTCCTCTCAC
ATCGCGACGGGGCTAAAGTGCATCTCGGCACCCGCCCAACAGAGAAACAGTACGAAACCCTGGAAAATCA
GCTCGCGTTCCTGTGTCAGCAAGGCTTCTCCCTGGAGAACGCACTGTACGCTCTGTCCGCCGTGGGCCAC
TTTACACTGGGCTGCGTATTGGAGGAACAGGAGCATCAAGTAGCAAAAGAGGAAAGAGAGACACCTACCA
CCGATTCTATGCCCCCACTTCTGAGACAAGCAATTGAGCTGTTCGACCGGCAGGGAGCCGAACCTGCCTT
CCTTTTCGGCCTGGAACTAATCATATGTGGCCTGGAGAAACAGCTAAAGTGCGAAAGCGGCGGGCCGACC
GACGCCCTTGACGATTTTGACTTAGACATGCTCCCAGCCGATGCCCTTGACGACTTTGACCTTGATATGC
TGCCTGCTGACGCTCTTGACGATTTTGACCTTGACATGCTCCCCGGGTAACTAAGTAAGGATCGATCCAA
GATATCGTATTCTTAACTATGTTGCTCCTTTTACGCTATGTGGATACGCTGCTTTAATGCCTTTGTATCA
TGCTATTGCTTCCCGTATGGCTTTCATTTTCTCCTCCTTGTATAAATCCTGGTTGCTGTCTCTTTATGAG
GAGTTGTGGCCCGTTGTCAGGCAACGTGGCGTGGTGTGCACTGTGTTTGCTGACGCAACCCCCACTGGTT
GGGGCATTGCCACCACCTGTCAGCTCCTTTCCGGGACTTTCGCTTTCCCCCTCCCTATTGCCACGGCGGA
ACTCATCGCCGCCTGCCTTGCCCGCTGCTGGACAGGGGCTCGGCTGTTGGGCACTGACAATTCCGTGGTG
TTGTCGGGGAAGCTGACGTCCTTTCCATGGCTGCTCGCCTGTGTTGCCACCTGGATTCTGCGCGGGACGT
CCTTCTGCTACGTCCCTTCGGCCCTCAATCCAGCGGACCTTCCTTCCCGCGGCCTGCTGCCGGCTCTGCG
GCCTCTTCCGCGTCTTCGCCTTCGCCCTCAGACGAGTCGGATCTCCCTTTGGGCCGCCTCCCCGCCTGTT
TCGCCTCGGCGTCCGGACTAGAGGTACCTTTAAGACCAATGACTTACAAGGCAGCTGTAGATCTTAGCCA
CTTTTTAAAAGAAAAGGGGGGACTGGAAGGGCTAATTCACTCCCAACGAAGACAAGATCTGCTTTTTGCT
TGTACTGGGTCTCTCTGGTTAGACCAGATCTGAGCCTGGGAGCTCTCTGGCTAACTAGGGAACCCACTGC
TTAAGCCTCAATAAAGCTTGCCTTGAGTGCTTCAAGTAGTGTGTGCCCGTCTGTTGTGTGACTCTGGTAA
CTAGAGATCCCTCAGACCCTTTTAGTCAGTGTGGAAAATCTCTAGCAGTAGTAGTTCATGTCATCTTATT
ATTCAGTATTTATAACTTGCAAAGAAATGAATATCAGAGAGTGAGAGGAACTTGTTTATTGCAGCTTATA
ATGGTTACAAATAAAGCAATAGCATCACAAATTTCACAAATAAAGCATTTTTTTCACTGCATTCTAGTTG
TGGTTTGTCCAAACTCATCAATGTATCTTATCATGTCTGGCTCTAGCTATCCCGCCCCTAACTCCGCCCA
TCCCGCCCCTAACTCCGCCCAGTTCCGCCCATTCTCCGCCCCATGGCTGACTAATTTTTTTT
Features (pLannotate 1.2.2; 30 found; start..end, strand, type, name):
     81..144     +  promoter       AmpR promoter: bla
    145..1005    +  CDS            AmpR: β-lactamase; bla; confers resistance to ampicillin, carbenicillin, and related antibiotics
   1176..1764    +  rep_origin     ori: high-copy-number ColE1/pMB1/pBR322/pUC origin of replication
   1947..2039    +  CDS            lacI (fragment): lac repressor; lacI; The lac repressor binds to the lac operator to inhibit transcription in E. coli. This inhibition can be relieved by adding lactose or isopropyl-β-D-thiogalactopyranoside (IPTG).
   2052..2073    +  protein_bind   CAP binding site: CAP binding activates transcription in the presence of cAMP. E. coli catabolite activator protein
   2088..2118    +  promoter       lac promoter: promoter for the E. coli lac operon
   2126..2142    +  protein_bind   lac operator: The lac repressor binds to the lac operator to inhibit transcription in E. coli. This inhibition can be relieved by adding lactose or isopropyl-β-D-thiogalactopyranoside (IPTG). lac repressor encoded by lacI
   2187..2205    +  promoter       T3 promoter: promoter for bacteriophage T3 RNA polymerase
   2233..2459    +  promoter       RSV promoter: Rous sarcoma virus enhancer/promoter
   2460..2640    +  LTR            5' LTR (truncated): truncated 5' long terminal repeat (LTR) from HIV-1
   2687..2812    +  misc_feature   HIV-1 Ψ: packaging signal of human immunodeficiency virus type 1
   2796..3159    +  CDS            HIV-1 gag (fragment): gag protein from human immunodeficiency virus 1; gag
   3305..3538    +  misc_feature   RRE: The Rev response element (RRE) of HIV-1 allows for Rev-dependent mRNA export from the nucleus to the cytoplasm.
   3915..3939    +  CDS            Rev (fragment): human immunodeficiency virus 1 (HIV-1) Rev protein; rev; enhances nuclear export of unspliced and incompletely spliced viral mRNAs
   3980..4097    +  misc_feature   cPPT/CTS: central polypurine tract and central termination sequence of HIV-1
   4151..4465    +  promoter       tight TRE promoter: Tet-responsive promoter PTight, consisting of seven tet operator sequences followed by the minimal CMV promoter
   4488..5378    +  CDS            Cdk1: CDK1_MOUSE - Also known as Cdc2, Cdc2a, Cdkn1. Experimental evidence at protein level: Swiss-Prot protein existence level 1. Plays a key role in the control of the eukaryotic cell cycle by modulating the centrosome cycle as well as mitotic onset; promotes G2-M transition, and regulates G1 progress and G1-S transition via association with multiple interphase cyclins. Required in higher cells for entry into S-phase and mitosis. Phosphorylates PARVA/actopaxin, APC, AMPH, APC, BARD1, Bcl-xL/BCL2L1, BRCA2, CALD1, CASP8, CDC7, CDC20, CDC25A, CDC25C, CC2D1A, CENPA, CSNK2 proteins/CKII, FZR1/CDH1, CDK
   5382..5440    +  CDS            3xHA (fragment): three tandem HA epitope tags
   5611..6073    +  misc_feature   IRES: internal ribosome entry site (IRES) of the encephalomyocarditis virus (EMCV)
   6087..6806    +  CDS            EGFP: the original enhanced GFP (Yang et al., 1996) mammalian codon-optimized
   6813..7323    +  promoter       hPGK promoter: human phosphoglycerate kinase 1 promoter
   7333..7929    +  CDS            PuroR (fragment): puromycin N-acetyltransferase; pac from Streptomyces; confers resistance to puromycin
   7984..8681    +  CDS            rtTA3 (fragment): reverse tetracycline transactivator 3 activates expression from Tet-responsive promoters in the presence of doxycycline
   8611..8721    +  CDS            VP48: 3 tandem repeats of the minimal activation domain of herpes simplex virus VP16 (Cheng et al., 2013)
   8757..9305    +  misc_feature   WPRE (fragment): woodchuck hepatitis virus posttranscriptional regulatory element
   9331..9402    +  CDS            nef (fragment): NEF_HV1Z2 - Experimental evidence at protein level: Swiss-Prot protein existence level 1. Extracellular Nef protein targets CD4(+) T-lymphocytes for apoptosis by interacting with CXCR4 surface receptors. From Human immunodeficiency virus type 1 group M subtype D (isolate Z2/CDC-Z34) (HIV-1).
   9404..9637    +  LTR            3' LTR (ΔU3): self-inactivating 3' long terminal repeat (LTR) from HIV-1
   9709..9830    +  polyA_signal   SV40 poly(A) signal: SV40 polyadenylation signal
   9849..9870    +  rep_origin     SV40 ori (fragment): SV40 origin of replication
   9870..73      +  rep_origin     SV40 ori (across the origin): SV40 origin of replication
