[The description below was written by a language model from this plasmid's Addgene catalogue record and pLannotate feature annotations shown in this document.]
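Description:
pCW-CDK1-HA is a doxycycline-inducible, all-in-one lentiviral expression vector built on the pCW backbone, in which everything between the tight TRE promoter and the hPGK promoter was replaced with the depositors' inserts. It is propagated in E. coli through a high-copy ColE1/pUC-type origin with ampicillin selection (AmpR). The viral framework is that of a third-generation, self-inactivating HIV-1 vector. An RSV promoter drives a truncated 5' LTR, followed by the Ψ packaging signal with a gag fragment, the RRE for Rev-dependent export of the genomic RNA, and the cPPT/CTS. At the other end sit a WPRE fragment, a ΔU3 3' LTR and an SV40 polyadenylation signal.

The inducible cassette uses the tight TRE promoter (seven tet operators upstream of a minimal CMV promoter) to transcribe mouse Cdk1 carrying a C-terminal HA epitope. The annotation detects this tag as a partial match to a 3xHA element. An EMCV-derived IRES and EGFP follow on the same transcript, so green fluorescence reports cells in which the CDK1-HA message has been induced. Downstream, a constitutive human PGK promoter drives puromycin N-acetyltransferase followed by the reverse tetracycline transactivator rtTA3 with its VP16-derived activation domain. The two coding regions are close together, but the feature table does not annotate the element linking them. Transduced cells therefore carry both the selection marker and the transactivator, and adding doxycycline switches on the TRE-driven cassette. The construct suits stable, titratable expression of tagged CDK1 in mammalian cells, and the associated work concerns cytoskeletal dynamics and cell cycle progression.
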