Addgene plasmid #247438: pCW-CDK1-HA
Purpose: HA-tagged mouse CDK1 cloned into the pCW backbone (Addgene #41393, with puromycin resistance) together with an IRES GFP to indicate doxycycline-inducible expression by fluorescence.
Depositing lab: Richard Treisman. Depositing organization: Francis Crick Institute. Publication: MRTF-dependent cytoskeletal dynamics drive efficient cell cycle progression. Nielsen JC, Benito-Jardon M, Petrela NC, Diring J, Bellamy S, Treisman R. J Cell Sci. 2025 Nov 7:jcs.264444. doi: 10.1242/jcs.264444. PubMed 41200793.
Backbone
  Vector backbone: pCW
  Backbone manufacturer: David Root, Addgene plasmid #41393
  Backbone size w/o insert (bp): 7597
  Total vector size (bp): 9932
  Modifications to backbone: Substitution of everything between tight TRE promoter and hPGK promoter with our inserts
  Vector type: Mammalian Expression, Lentiviral ; Dox-inducible
  Selectable markers: Puromycin ; EGFP expression upon doxycycline treatment
Growth in bacteria
  Bacterial resistance: Ampicillin, 100 μg/mL
  Growth temperature: 37°C
  Growth strain: NEB Stable
  Copy number: Unknown
Gene/Insert 1
  Gene/Insert name: CDK1
  Species: M. musculus (mouse)
  Insert size (bp): 891
  Entrez Gene: Cdk1 (a.k.a. Cdc2, Cdc2a, p34<CDC2>)
  Tag / fusion protein: HA (C terminal on insert)
Gene/Insert 2
  Gene/Insert name: IRES2:EGFP
  Insert size (bp): 1296
Terms and licenses: Academic/Nonprofit Terms; Industry Terms: Not Available to Industry
Depositor comments: Please visit https://doi.org/10.1101/2025.06.06.657372 for bioRxiv preprint.
How to cite: pCW-CDK1-HA was a gift from Richard Treisman (Addgene plasmid # 247438 ; http://n2t.net/addgene:247438 ; RRID:Addgene_247438)
